Addgene plasmid #47860: pFAB1935
Purpose: BIOFAB reporter plasmid for measuring his_T_min_linker_crp_T_min termination efficiency
Depositing lab: Drew Endy. Depositing organization: Stanford University. Publication: Precise and reliable gene expression via standard transcription and translation initiation elements. Mutalik VK, Guimaraes JC, Cambray G, Lam C, Christoffersen MJ, Mai QA, Tran AB, Paull M, Keasling JD, Arkin AP, Endy D. Nat Methods. 2013 Apr;10(4):354-60. doi: 10.1038/nmeth.2404. Epub 2013 Mar 10. PubMed 23474465.
Backbone
  Vector backbone: pFAB777
  Backbone size w/o insert (bp): 3967
  Vector type: Bacterial Expression, Synthetic Biology
Growth in bacteria
  Bacterial resistance: Kanamycin, 50 μg/mL
  Growth temperature: 37°C
  Growth strain: DH10B
  Copy number: High Copy
Gene/Insert
  Gene/Insert name: his_T_min_linker_crp_T_min double terminator
  Species: Synthetic
  Mutation: concatenate of his_min and crp_min
  Promoter: pLTetO15
  Cloning method: Restriction Enzyme; 5′ cloning site BsaI (destroyed during cloning); 3′ cloning site BsaI (destroyed during cloning)
  Sequencing primers: 5′ Neo-R; 3′ p15A-R
Terms and licenses: Academic/Nonprofit Terms; Industry Terms: Not Available to Industry
Depositor comments: Terminator efficiency measured at 99% (97% and 73% alone, respectively). Terminator inserted between RFP and GFP and flanked by Rnase III sites. RNase sites have sequences GTGATAGACTCAAGGTCGCTCCTAGCGAGTGGCCTTTATGATTATCAC and AGAGGGACAAACTCAAGGTCATTCGCAAGAGTGGCCTTTATGATTGACCTTCT, respectively. Terminator can be amplified by PCR with or without these sites, as desired.
How to cite: pFAB1935 was a gift from Drew Endy (Addgene plasmid # 47860 ; http://n2t.net/addgene:47860 ; RRID:Addgene_47860)
