[The description below was written by a language model from this plasmid's Addgene catalogue record and pLannotate feature annotations shown in this document.]
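Description:
pFAB1935 is a bacterial reporter plasmid from the BIOFAB synthetic biology collection, built on the pFAB777 backbone to quantify how efficiently a test transcription terminator stops RNA polymerase in E. coli. It is selected with kanamycin through a neo (nptII) resistance gene, which is followed by a lambda t0 terminator, and it replicates from a p15A origin. The catalogue lists the plasmid as high copy, although p15A is generally regarded as a medium-copy origin compatible with ColE1-type plasmids. The annotation also picks up short fragments of an RSF origin and of Tn5 transposase, which are probably remnants of the backbone and the kanamycin cassette rather than functional parts.

The measurement cassette is a two-colour operon driven by a PLtetO-type promoter (recorded as pLTetO15), a phage lambda PL derivative carrying tet operator sites. It transcribes mRFP1 first and superfolder GFP second, and the rrnB T1 and T7Te terminators close the unit. The test element sits in the unannotated gap between the two reporters. It is a synthetic double terminator made by joining minimal versions of the his and crp terminators through a linker, and it was inserted by BsaI cloning that destroyed both sites. Transcripts that read through the insert produce GFP, so the GFP signal relative to upstream RFP reports termination strength. RNase III cleavage sites flank the terminator, presumably to separate the two reporter messages so that the insert has less influence on their stability or translation. The depositor reports 99% termination for the combined element, versus 97% and 73% for the his and crp parts alone. The terminator can be amplified by PCR with or without the RNase III sites for reuse elsewhere.
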