Features (pLannotate 1.2.2; 10 found; start..end, strand, type, name):
      5..109     -  CDS            tnpA (fragment): TN5P_ECOLX - Also known as tnp. Experimental evidence at protein level: Swiss-Prot protein existence level 1. Mediates transposition of transposon Tn5 by a 'cut and paste' mechanism. First, the monomeric transposase binds the 19 bp inverted DNA repeats flanking the transposon. Then, dimerization of the DNA- bound transposase creates a synaptic DNA complex. After nicking of the first DNA strand, excision of the transposon proceeds through a series of intermediates. The transposase then mediates the insertion of the transposon at a new site by strand transfer. The activity of the wild- type tran
    320..393     +  promoter       PLtetO-1 promoter: modified phage lambda PL promoter with tet operator sites (Lutz and Bujard, 1997)
    425..1102    +  CDS            mRFP1: monomeric derivative of DsRed (Campbell et al., 2002)
   1383..2096    +  CDS            Superfolder GFP: Superfolder GFP is a basic (constitutively fluorescent) green fluorescent protein published in 2005, derived from Aequorea victoria. It is reported to be a very rapidly-maturing weak dimer.
   2132..2203    +  terminator     rrnB T1 terminator: transcription terminator T1 from the E. coli rrnB gene
   2219..2246    +  terminator     T7Te terminator: phage T7 early transcription terminator
   2308..2363    -  rep_origin     RSF ori (fragment): Plasmids containing the RSF 1030 origin of replication can be propagated in E. coli cells that contain additional plasmids with compatible origins.
   2451..2996    -  rep_origin     p15A ori: Plasmids containing the medium-copy-number p15A origin of replication can be propagated in E. coli cells that contain a second plasmid with the ColE1 origin.
   3110..3204    -  terminator     lambda t0 terminator: transcription terminator from phage lambda
   3238..4029    -  CDS            neo: KKA2_KLEPN - Also known as kan, nptII. Experimental evidence at protein level: Swiss-Prot protein existence level 1. Resistance to kanamycin, neomycin, paromomycin, ribostamycin, butirosin and gentamicin B. From Klebsiella pneumoniae.
>Addgene plasmid #47860 | pFAB1935 | depositor full sequence | sequence record 68392 | Full Sequence
ATCAGATCATGATCCCCTGCGCCATCAGATCCTTGGCGGCAAGAAAGCCATCCAGTTTACTTTGCAGGGC
TTCCCAACCTTACCAGAGGGCGCCCCAGCTGGCAATTCCGACGTCTAGGGATAACAGGGTAATTACGGCC
CCAGAATTCAAAAGATCTTAAGTAAGTAAGAGTATACGTATATCGGCTAAAACGTATTAAGGCGCTTCGG
CGCCTTTTTTTATGGGGGTATTTTCATCCCAATCCACACGTCCAACGCACAGCAAACACCACGTCGACCC
TATCAGCTGCGTGCTTTCTATGAGTCGTTGCTGCATATCTCCCTATCAGTGATAGAGATTGACATCCCTA
TCAGTGATAGAGATACTGAGCACATCAGCAGGACGCACTGACCTTTGGAATTCATTAAAGAGGAGAAAGG
TACCATGGCGAGTAGCGAAGACGTTATCAAAGAGTTCATGCGTTTCAAAGTTCGTATGGAAGGTTCCGTT
AACGGTCACGAGTTCGAAATCGAAGGTGAAGGTGAAGGTCGTCCGTACGAAGGTACCCAGACCGCTAAAC
TGAAAGTTACCAAAGGTGGTCCGCTGCCGTTCGCTTGGGACATCCTGTCCCCGCAGTTCCAGTACGGTTC
CAAAGCTTACGTTAAACACCCGGCTGACATCCCGGACTACCTGAAACTGTCCTTCCCGGAAGGTTTCAAA
TGGGAACGTGTTATGAACTTCGAAGACGGTGGTGTTGTTACCGTTACCCAGGACTCCTCCCTGCAAGACG
GTGAGTTCATCTACAAAGTTAAACTGCGTGGTACCAACTTCCCGTCCGACGGTCCGGTTATGCAGAAAAA
AACCATGGGTTGGGAAGCTTCCACCGAACGTATGTACCCGGAAGACGGTGCTCTGAAAGGTGAAATCAAA
ATGCGTCTGAAACTGAAAGACGGTGGTCACTACGACGCTGAAGTTAAAACCACCTACATGGCTAAAAAAC
CGGTTCAGCTGCCGGGTGCTTACAAAACCGACATCAAACTGGACATCACCTCCCACAACGAAGACTACAC
CATCGTTGAACAGTACGAACGTGCTGAAGGTCGTCACTCCACCGGTGCTTAATAATCTGCTGAGTGATAG
ACTCAAGGTCGCTCCTAGCGAGTGGCCTTTATGATTATCACTTTACTTATGTGATGCCCCCGGAAGATCA
CCTTCCGGGGGCTTTTTTATTGGCGGCCGGCTGATTGATCAGGCGGCCGGCTGATTGGCGCGTTACCTGG
TAGCGCGCCATTTTGTTTGGCGGACTCACTATAGAGGGACAAACTCAAGGTCATTCGCAAGAGTGGCCTT
TATGATTGACCTTCTTCCGGTTAATCAATTCATTAAAGAGGAGAAAGGTACCATGAGCAAAGGAGAAGAA
CTTTTCACTGGAGTTGTCCCAATTCTTGTTGAATTAGATGGTGATGTTAATGGGCACAAATTTTCTGTCC
GTGGAGAGGGTGAAGGTGATGCTACAAACGGAAAACTCACCCTTAAATTTATTTGCACTACTGGAAAACT
ACCTGTTCCGTGGCCAACACTTGTCACTACTCTGACCTATGGTGTTCAATGCTTTTCCCGTTATCCGGAT
CACATGAAACGGCATGACTTTTTCAAGAGTGCCATGCCCGAAGGTTATGTACAGGAACGCACTATATCTT
TCAAAGATGACGGGACCTACAAGACGCGTGCTGAAGTCAAGTTTGAAGGTGATACCCTTGTTAATCGTAT
CGAGTTAAAGGGTATTGATTTTAAAGAAGATGGAAACATTCTTGGACACAAACTCGAGTACAACTTTAAC
TCACACAATGTATACATCACGGCAGACAAACAAAAGAATGGAATCAAAGCTAACTTCAAAATTCGCCACA
ACGTTGAAGATGGTTCCGTTCAACTAGCAGACCATTATCAACAAAATACTCCAATTGGCGATGGCCCTGT
CCTTTTACCAGACAACCATTACCTGTCGACACAATCTGTCCTTTCGAAAGATCCCAACGAAAAGCGTGAC
CACATGGTCCTTCTTGAGTTTGTAACTGCTGCTGGGATTACACATGGCATGGATGAGCTCTACAAATAAG
GATCGGTTGTCGAGTAAGGATCTCCAGGCATCAAATAAAACGAAAGGCTCAGTCGAAAGACTGGGCCTTT
CGTTTTATCTGTTGTTTGTCGGTGAACGCTCTCTACTAGAGTCACACTGGCTCACCTTCGGGTGGGCCTT
TCTGCGTTTATAGGATCCTAACTCGAGCTGAAGCCAATAGGGATAACAGGGTAATCCTAGGGATATATTC
CGCTTCCTCGCTCACTGACTCGCTACGCTCGGTCGTTCGACTGCGGCGAGCGGAAATGGCTTACGAACGG
GGCGGAGATTTCCTGGAAGATGCCAGGAAGATACTTAACAGGGAAGTGAGAGGGCCGCGGCAAAGCCGTT
TTTCCATAGGCTCCGCCCCCCTGACAAGCATCACGAAATCTGACGCTCAAATCAGTGGTGGCGAAACCCG
ACAGGACTATAAAGATACCAGGCGTTTCCCCCTGGCGGCTCCCTCGTGCGCTCTCCTGTTCCTGCCTTTC
GGTTTACCGGTGTCATTCCGCTGTTATGGCCGCGTTTGTCTCATTCCACGCCTGACACTCAGTTCCGGGT
AGGCAGTTCGCTCCAAGCTGGACTGTATGCACGAACCCCCCGTTCAGTCCGACCGCTGCGCCTTATCCGG
TAACTATCGTCTTGAGTCCAACCCGGAAAGACATGCAAAAGCACCACTGGCAGCAGCCACTGGTAATTGA
TTTAGAGGAGTTAGTCTTGAAGTCATGCGCCGGTTAAGGCTAAACTGAAAGGACAAGTTTTGGTGACTGC
GCTCCTCCAAGCCAGTTACCTCGGTTCAAAGAGTTGGTAGCTCAGAGAACCTTCGAAAAACCGCCCTGCA
AGGCGGTTTTTTCGTTTTCAGAGCAAGAGATTACGCGCAGACCAAAACGATCTCAAGAAGATCATCTTAT
TAATCAGATAAAATATTTCTAGATTTCAGTGCAATTTATCTCTTCAAATGTAGCACCTGAAGTCAGCCCC
ATACGATATAAGTTGTTACTAGTGCTTGGATTCTCACCAATAAAAAACGCCCGGCGGCAACCGAGCGTTC
TGAACAAATCCAGATGGAGTTCTGAGGTCATTACTGGATCTATCAACAGGAGTCCAAGCGAGCTCTCGAA
CCCCAGAGTCCCGCTCAGAAGAACTCGTCAAGAAGGCGATAGAAGGCGATGCGCTGCGAATCGGGAGCGG
CGATACCGTAAAGCACGAGGAAGCGGTCAGCCCATTCGCCGCCAAGCTCTTCAGCAATATCACGGGTAGC
CAACGCTATGTCCTGATAGCGGTCCGCCACACCCAGCCGGCCACAGTCGATGAATCCAGAAAAGCGGCCA
TTTTCCACCATGATATTCGGCAAGCAGGCATCGCCATGGGTCACGACGAGATCCTCGCCGTCGGGCATGC
GCGCCTTGAGCCTGGCGAACAGTTCGGCTGGCGCGAGCCCCTGATGCTCTTCGTCCAGATCATCCTGATC
GACAAGACCGGCTTCCATCCGAGTACGTGCTCGCTCGATGCGATGTTTCGCTTGGTGGTCGAATGGGCAG
GTAGCCGGATCAAGCGTATGCAGCCGCCGCATTGCATCAGCCATGATGGATACTTTCTCGGCAGGAGCAA
GGTGAGATGACAGGAGATCCTGCCCCGGCACTTCGCCCAATAGCAGCCAGTCCCTTCCCGCTTCAGTGAC
AACGTCGAGCACAGCTGCGCAAGGAACGCCCGTCGTGGCCAGCCACGATAGCCGCGCTGCCTCGTCCTGC
AGTTCATTCAGGGCACCGGACAGGTCGGTCTTGACAAAAAGAACCGGGCGCCCCTGCGCTGACAGCCGGA
ACACGGCGGCATCAGAGCAGCCGATTGTCTGTTGTGCCCAGTCATAGCCGAATAGCCTCTCCACCCAAGC
GGCCGGAGAACCTGCGTGCAATCCATCTTGTTCAATCATGCGAAACGATCCTCATCCTGTCTCTTG
