>Addgene plasmid #47860 | pFAB1935 | addgene partial sequence | sequence record 69488 | p15A-F (5'-gattacgcgcagaccaaaac-3')
TCTTATTAATCAGATAAAATATTTCTAGATTTCAGTGCAATTTATCTCTTCAAATGTAGCACCTGAAGTC
AGCCCCATACGATATAAGTTGTTACTAGTGCTTGGATTCTCACCAATAAAAAACGCCCGGCGGCAACCGA
GCGTTCTGAACAAATCCAGATGGAGTTCTGAGGTCATTACTGGATCTATCAACAGGAGTCCAAGCGAGCT
CTCGAACCCCAGAGTCCCGCTCAGAAGAACTCGTCAAGAAGGCGATAGAAGGCGATGCGCTGCGAATCGG
GAGCGGCGATACCGTAAAGCACGAGGAAGCGGTCAGCCCATTCGCCGCCAAGCTCTTCAGCAATATCACG
GGTAGCCAACGCTATGTCCTGATAGCGGTCCGCCACACCCAGCCGGCCACAGTCGATGAATCCAGAAAAG
CGGCCATTTTCCACCATGATATTCGGCAAGCAGGCATCGCCATGGGTCACGACGAGATCCTCGCCGTCGG
GCATGCGCGCCTTGAGCCTGGCGAACAGTTCGGCTGGCGCGAGCCCCTGATGCTCTTCGTCCAGATCATC
CTGATCGACAAGACCGGCTTCCATCCGAGTACGTGCTCGCTCGATGCGATGTTTCGCTTGGTGGTCGAAT
GGGCAGGTAGCCGGATCAAGCGTATGCAGCCGCCGCATTGCATCAGCCATGATGGATACTTTCTCGGCAG
GAGCAAGGTGAGATGACAGGAGATCCTGCCCCGGCACTTCGCCCAATAGCAGCCAGTCCCTTCCCGCTTC
AGTGACAACGTCGAGCACAGCTGCGCAAGGAACGCCCGTCGTGGCCAGCCACGATAGCCGCGCTGCCTCG
TCCTGCAGTTCATTCAGGGCACCGGACAGGTCGGTCTTGACAAAAAGAACCGGGCGCCCCTGCGCTGACA
GCCGGAACACGGCGGCATCAGAGCAGCCGATTGTCTGTTGTGCCCAGTCATAGCCGAATAGCCTCTCCAC
CCAAGCGGCCGGA
