>Addgene plasmid #47860 | pFAB1935 | addgene partial sequence | sequence record 69969 | GFP_R
CTTTGCTCATGGTACCTTTCTCCTCTTTAATGAATTGATTAACCGGAAGAAGGTCAATCATAAAGGCCAC
TCTTGCGAATGACCTTGAGTTTGTCCCTCTATAGTGAGTCCGCCAAACAAAATGGCGCGCTACCAGGTAA
CGCGCCAATCAGCCGGCCGCCTGATCAATCAGCCGGCCGCCAATAAAAAAGCCCCCGGAAGGTGATCTTC
CGGGGGCATCACATAAGTAAAGTGATAATCATAAAGGCCACTCGCTAGGAGCGACCTTGAGTCTATCACT
CAGCAGATTATTAAGCACCGGTGGAGTGACGACCTTCAGCACGTTCGTACTGTTCAACGATGGTGTAGTC
TTCGTTGTGGGAGGTGATGTCCAGTTTGATGTCGGTTTTGTAAGCACCCGGCAGCTGAACCGGTTTTTTA
GCCATGTAGGTGGTTTTAACTTCAGCGTCGTAGTGACCACCGTCTTTCAGTTTCAGACGCATTTTGATTT
CACCTTTCAGAGCACCGTCTTCCGGGTACATACGTTCGGTGGAAGCTTCCCAACCCATGGTTTTTTTCTG
CATAACCGGACCGTCGGACGGGAAGTTGGTACCACGCAGTTTAACTTTGTAGATGAACTCACCGTCTTGC
AGGGAGGAGTCCTGGGTAACGGTAACAACACCACCGTCTTCGAAGTTCATAACACGTTCCCATTTGAAAC
CTTCCGGGAAGGACAGTTTCAGGTAGTCCGGGATGTCAGCCGGGTGTTTAACGTAAGCTTTGGAACCGTA
CTGGAACTGCGGGGACAGGATGTCCCAAGCGAACGGCAGCGGACCACCTTTGGTAACTTTCAGTTTAGCG
GTCTGGGTACCTTCGTACGGACGACCTTCACCTTCACCTTCGATTTCGAACTCGTGACCGTTAACGGAAC
CTTCCATAC
