>Addgene plasmid #47860 | pFAB1935 | addgene partial sequence | sequence record 69999 | Neo-R 5'-GCCCAGTCATAGCCGAATAG-3'
AATCATGCGAAACGATCCTCATCCTGTCTCTTGATCAGATCATGATCCCCTGCGCCATCAGATCCTTGGC
GGCAAGAAAGCCATCCAGTTTACTTTGCAGGGCTTCCCAACCTTACCAGAGGGCGCCCCAGCTGGCAATT
CCGACGTCTAGGGATAACAGGGTAATTACGGCCCCAGAATTCAAAAGATCTTAAGTAAGTAAGAGTATAC
GTATATCGGCTAAAACGTATTAAGGCGCTTCGGCGCCTTTTTTTATGGGGGTATTTTCATCCCAATCCAC
ACGTCCAACGCACAGCAAACACCACGTCGACCCTATCAGCTGCGTGCTTTCTATGAGTCGTTGCTGCATA
TCTCCCTATCAGTGATAGAGATTGACATCCCTATCAGTGATAGAGATACTGAGCACATCAGCAGGACGCA
CTGACCTTTGGAATTCATTAAAGAGGAGAAAGGTACCATGGCGAGTAGCGAAGACGTTATCAAAGAGTTC
ATGCGTTTCAAAGTTCGTATGGAAGGTTCCGTTAACGGTCACGAGTTCGAAATCGAAGGTGAAGGTGAAG
GTCGTCCGTACGAAGGTACCCAGACCGCTAAACTGAAAGTTACCAAAGGTGGTCCGCTGCCGTTCGCTTG
GGACATCCTGTCCCCGCAGTTCCAGTACGGTTCCAAAGCTTACGTTAAACACCCGGCTGACATCCCGGAC
TACCTGAAACTGTCCTTCCCGGAAGGTTTCAAATGGGAACGTGTTATGAACTTCGAAGACGGTGGTGTTG
TTACCGTTACCCAGGACTCCTCCCTGCAAGACGGTGAGTTCATCTACAAAGTTAAACTGCGTGGTACCAA
CTTCCCGTCCGACGGTCCGGTTATGCAGAAAAAAACCATGGGTTGGGAAGCTTCCACCGAACGTATGTAC
CCGGAAGACGGTGCTCTGAAAGG
