>Addgene plasmid #47860 | pFAB1935 | depositor partial sequence | sequence record 74703 | his_T_min_linker_crp_T_min
GCCCCCGGAAGATCACCTTCCGGGGGCTTTTTTATTGGCGGCCGGCTGATTGATCAGGCGGCCGGCTGAT
TGGCGCGTTACCTGGTAGCGCGCCATTTTGTTT
